Addgene plasmid #231317: pNDGG004
Purpose: (Empty Backbone) BEVA Golden Gate cloning vector; BEVA2.0 Broad host range plasmid with stability. L1-pBBR1-Tc-par-ELT4; GG assembly from pOGG011, pOGG012, pOGG014, pOGG042, and pOGG004, TcR
Depositing lab: Barney Geddes. Depositing organization: North Dakota State University. Publication: BEVA2.0: modular assembly of golden gate-compatible vectors with expanded utility for genetic engineering. Geddes BA, Williamson R, Schumacher J, Ardi A, Levin G, Cervenka E, Huang R, diCenzo G. Can J Microbiol. 2025 Jan 1;71:1-13. doi: 10.1139/cjm-2024-0246. PubMed 39919271.
Backbone
  Vector backbone: NA
  Vector type: Bacterial Expression
Growth in bacteria
  Bacterial resistance: Tetracycline, 10 μg/mL
  Growth temperature: 37°C
  Growth strain: DH5alpha
  Copy number: High Copy
Gene/Insert
  Gene/Insert name: None
Terms and licenses: Academic/Nonprofit Terms; Industry Terms: Not Available to Industry
How to cite: pNDGG004 was a gift from Barney Geddes (Addgene plasmid # 231317 ; http://n2t.net/addgene:231317 ; RRID:Addgene_231317)
