[The description below was written by a language model from this plasmid's Addgene catalogue record and pLannotate feature annotations shown in this document.]
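Description:
pNDGG004 is an empty Golden Gate cloning vector from the BEVA2.0 (Bacterial Expression Vector Archive) modular system, built as a level 1 (L1) broad-host-range plasmid for bacterial genetic engineering. According to the record it was itself produced by Golden Gate assembly of five module plasmids, giving the configuration L1-pBBR1-Tc-par-ELT4, and no separate parental backbone is named. Replication depends on the pBBR1 oriV together with its cognate Rep protein, a replicon from Bordetella bronchiseptica that functions in many Gram-negative species. An incP oriT allows the plasmid to be mobilised by conjugation from a donor that supplies the transfer functions. Selection is by tetracycline, using the tetA efflux gene with its divergently encoded TetR regulator. The plasmid is propagated in E. coli and is catalogued as high copy.

The "stability" noted in the record comes from a par module. It includes the parDE type II toxin-antitoxin pair, in which ParE poisons DNA gyrase unless ParD antitoxin is present, so cells that lose the plasmid are killed after segregation. The module also carries parA and parB partition genes. Together these should help maintain the plasmid where antibiotic selection is impractical.

The cloning region is a lac promoter/operator with a CAP binding site driving a lacZα fragment that contains a pUC-type multiple cloning site. It is flanked by the rrnB T1 and lambda t0 terminators, which insulate it from surrounding transcription. This arrangement is typical of blue/white screening, in which lacZα is replaced by the assembled parts, although the feature table does not annotate the type IIS restriction sites or overhangs. No insert is present, and users supply their own promoters and genes.
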