Features (pLannotate 1.2.2; 18 found; start..end, strand, type, name):
    140..248     +  oriT           oriT: incP origin of transfer
    259..921     -  CDS            pBBR1 Rep: replication protein for the broad-host-range plasmid pBBR1 from Bordetella bronchiseptica
    922..1693    -  rep_origin     pBBR1 oriV: replication origin of the broad-host-range plasmid pBBR1 from Bordetella bronchiseptica; requires the pBBR1 Rep protein for replication
   1895..2203    -  CDS            parE: PARE_ECOLX - Experimental evidence at protein level: Swiss-Prot protein existence level 1. Toxin component of a type II toxin-antitoxin (TA) system involved in plasmid partition. Acts by inhibiting DNA gyrase, converting supercoiled plasmid DNA into a singly cleaved linear form in an ATP-dependent fashion. To do so it probably interacts with one of the gyrase subunits. Gyrase inhibition is prevented by antitoxin ParD, and is reversed in vitro by incubation with ParD. In cells that have lost the plasmid filamentation and growth inhibition occur; this is suppressed when ParD is supplied in trans
   2203..2451    -  CDS            parD: PARD_ECOLX - Experimental evidence at protein level: Swiss-Prot protein existence level 1. Antitoxin component of a type II toxin-antitoxin (TA) system involved in plasmid partition. Inhibits the anti-DNA gyrase activity of toxin ParE; reverses and restores gyrase catalytic activity in vitro. The parDE operon alone is capable of stabilizing an RK2-derived minireplicon under defined growth conditions in several different Gram- negative bacteria. It does so by the post-segregational killing (PSK) of plasmid-free cells, also referred to as a plasmid addiction system. Binds its own promoter, autor
   2580..3422    +  CDS            parB: PARB4_ECOLX - Protein predicted: Swiss-Prot protein existence level 4. Involved in plasmid partition. From Escherichia coli.
   3386..4042    +  CDS            parA: PARA4_ECOLX - Protein inferred from homology: Swiss-Prot protein existence level 3. Involved in plasmid partition. From Escherichia coli.
   4202..4288    -  terminator     rrnB T1 terminator: Escherichia coli rrnB; transcription terminator T1 from the E. coli rrnB gene
   4321..4363    +  CDS            lacI (fragment): lac repressor; lacI; The lac repressor binds to the lac operator to inhibit transcription in E. coli. This inhibition can be relieved by adding lactose or isopropyl-β-D-thiogalactopyranoside (IPTG).
   4376..4397    +  protein_bind   CAP binding site: CAP binding activates transcription in the presence of cAMP. E. coli catabolite activator protein
   4412..4442    +  promoter       lac promoter: promoter for the E. coli lac operon
   4450..4466    +  protein_bind   lac operator: The lac repressor binds to the lac operator to inhibit transcription in E. coli. This inhibition can be relieved by adding lactose or isopropyl-β-D-thiogalactopyranoside (IPTG). lac repressor encoded by lacI
   4503..4559    -  misc_feature   MCS: pUC18/19 multiple cloning site
   4556..4713    +  CDS            lacZα (fragment): LacZα fragment of β-galactosidase; lacZ fragment
   4719..4818    -  misc_feature   bom (fragment): basis of mobility region from pBR322
   4914..5008    +  terminator     lambda t0 terminator: transcription terminator from phage lambda
   5017..5667    -  CDS            TetR: tetracycline resistance regulatory protein; tetR
   5773..6972    +  CDS            TcR: tetracycline efflux protein; tetA; confers resistance to tetracycline
>Addgene plasmid #231317 | pNDGG004 | addgene full sequence | sequence record 463766 | Addgene NGS Result
ACTACTTTTCCGCTGCATAACCCTGCTTCGGGGTCATTATAGCGATTTTTTCGGTATATCCATCCTTTTT
CGCACGATATACAGGATTTTGCCAAAGGGTTCGTGTAGACTTTCCTTGGTGTATCCAACGGCGTCAGCCG
GGCAGGATAGGTGAAGTAGGCCCACCCGCGAGCGGGTGTTCCTTCTTCACTGTCCCTTATTCGCACCTGG
CGGTGCTCAACGGGAATCCTGCTCTGCGAGGCTGGCCGTAGGCCGGCCCTACCGGCGCGGCAGCGTTACC
CGTGTCGGCGGCTCCAACGGCTCGCCATCGTCCAGAAAACACGGCTCATCGGGCATCGGCAGGCGCTGCT
GCCCGCGCCGTTCCCATTCCTCCGTTTCGGTCAAGGCTGGCAGGTCTGGTTCCATGCCCGGAATGCCGGG
CTGGCTGGGCGGCTCCTCGCCGGGGCCGGTCGGTAGTTGCTGCTCGCCCGGATACAGGGTCGGGATGCGG
CGCAGGTCGCCATGCCCCAACAGCGATTCGTCCTGGTCGTCGTGATCAACCACCACGGCGGCACTGAACA
CCGACAGGCGCAACTGGTCGCGGGGCTGGCCCCACGCCACGCGGTCATTGACCACGTAGGCCGACACGGT
GCCGGGGCCGTTGAGCTTCACGACGGAGATCCAGCGCTCGGCCACCAAGTCCTTGACTGCGTATTGGACC
GTCCGCAAAGAACGTCCGATGAGCTTGGAAAGAGTCTTTTGGCTGACCACCACGGCGTTCTGGTGGCCCA
TCTGCGCGACGAGGTGATGCAGCAGCATTGCCGCCGTGGGTTTCCTCGCAATAAGCCCGGCCCACGCCTC
ATGCGCTTTGCGTTCCGTTTGGACCCAGTGACCGGGCTTGTTCTTGGCTTGAATGCCGATTTCTCTGGAC
TGCGTGGCCATGCTTATCTCCATGCGGTAGGGGTGCCGCACGGTTGCGGCACCATGCGCAATCAGCTGCA
ACTTTTCGGCAGCGCGACAACAATTATGCGTTGCGTAAAAGTGGCAGTCAATTACAGATTTTCTTTAACC
TACGCAATGAGCTATTGCGGGGGGTGCCGCAATGAGCTGTTGCGTACCCCCCTTTTTTAAGTTGTTGATT
TTTAAGTCTTTCGCATTTCGCCCTATATCTAGTTCTTTGGTGCCCAAAGAAGGGCACCCCTGCGGGGTTC
CCCCACGCCTTCGGCGCGGCTCCCCCTCCGGCAAAAAGTGGCCCCTCCGGGGCTTGTTGATCGACTGCGC
GGCCTTCGGCCTTGCCCAAGGTGGCGCTGCCCCCTTGGAACCCCCGCACTCGCCGCCGTGAGGCTCGGGG
GGCAGGCGGGCGGGCTTCGCCCTTCGACTGCCCCCACTCGCATAGGCTTGGGTCGTTCCAGGCGCGTCAA
GGCCAAGCCGCTGCGCGGTCGCTGCGCGAGCCTTGACCCGCCTTCCTCTTGGTGTCCAACCGGCAAGCGA
AGCGCGCAGGCCGCAGGCCGGAGGCTTTTCCCCAGAGAAAATTAAAAAAATTGATGGGGCAAGGCCGCAG
GCCGCGCAGTTGGAGCCGGTGGGTATGTGGTCGAAGGCTGGGTAGCCGGTGGGCAATCCCTGTGGTCAAG
CTCGTGGGCAGGCGCAGCCTGTCCATCAGCTTGTCCAGCAGGGTTGTCCACGGGCCGAGCGAAGCGAGCC
AGCCGGTGGCCGCTCGCGGCCATCGTCCACATATCCACGGGCTGGCAAGGGAGCGCAGCGACCGCGCAGG
GCGAAGCCCGGAGAGCAAGCCCGTAGGGGGTTACTGCATGAGCTTGTGGAAGTGTGCTGAGCATAAATGA
TTCTCCTAGCTGTTCTTTGGGTAAGTACGCCATCAGGACGTTGTGAGTGGCGCGATTTTTAGCGGCTGAA
ATCAGCCCTTGAGCCTGTCGGCAAGTCGCGTCATGAGGTCCATGCGCTCATGCAGGATCGCCACGACCAA
CGCGGGTTCGCCCGCACGCGGCAGGCAAAAAACGTAGTGGTGTTCGCAGCGGGCCATCCGCAGCGCGGGA
AAGAGTTCGCTCATGTCCTTAAACGGGCCTTCGCCGGCGGCAAGCCTGGCTATGCCCTGTTCCAGCTTAG
CGATATAGCGGCGCACCTGCGCCGCGCCCCACTCCCGGCGCGTGTAGCGGATGATGCCGCGTAGATCGGC
TTCGGCCTCAGCCGTGAGGATGTAGGCCGTCAAGCGCGATCCCCGCTGAGTTCTTCATCAAGAATTTCGC
CGACGCTCTTGGTGGACACCTTGCCGGCAAGCCCATCGTTGATGCGGTTCCCCAGCATGGTTTTCAGTTC
CTGCCATGCCTGATCGGCATCAGCGTCACCGGGGAACAGACGTTCGAGGGCGTATTGCTTAATGGTCTTG
CCCTGCAAGGCGGCCAGGGCTTTCAGGCTCTGGTGCTGCTGGTCCGTCATGTCGATTGTCAGGCGGCTCA
TTGGATAACCTCCATAAAATACACGTAACCACATTAGCACATATGTGGGCGTGAGGCTACAGCGCGAGGC
GCATTAAGGTCGGGAAAATGCGCTAGGCGCATTTAAATTGCGTATTGCTGTAATGCGCCATGCCGGCTAG
ACTAGGCCCAAATGGGTATACCCAATTTGACCAAGGGGGACGCGATGAGGGCGGCCAAGCACTACCGACA
ACTTCTATCCATCGACTTCAACATCGAGGCGCTGGCCTTCGTGCCTGGACCCGACGGCACACGCGGCCGG
CGCATCCACGTCCTGGGGCGCGAGGTCCGCGACCGGCCCGGCCTGGTCGAGTACCTTTCGCCGGCGTTCG
GCTCGCGGGTGGCGCTGGACGGCTACTGCAAGGCCAATTTCGATGCAGTGCTGCACCTGGCGTACCCCGA
TCATCAGCAATGGGGCCACGCATGAAGCGCCGAAGCTACGCCATGCTGCGCGCCGCTGCCGCGCTGGCCG
TCCTGGTCGTTGCCTCGCCGGCATGGGCCGAGCTGCGCGGCGAGGTCGTGCGCATCATCGACGGCGACAC
CATCGACGTGCTGGTAGACAAGCAGCCGGTGCGCGTGCGCCTGGTGGACATTGACGCGCCGGAAAAGCGG
CAAGCCTTCGGCGAACGTGCGCGCCAGGCGCTGGCCGGCATGGTGTTCCGCCGGCACGTCCTGGTCGACG
AGAAGGACACCGACCGTTACGGCCGCACGCTGGGCACCGTCTGGGTCAACATGGAGCTGGCCAGCCGGCC
GCCGCAGCCGCGCAACGTCAACGCCGCGATGGTTCACCAGGGCATGGCGTGGGCCTATCGCTTCCACGGC
CGCGCGGCCGACCCTGAAATGCTGCGGCTCGAACAGGAGGCGCGAGGCAAGCGCGTCGGCCTCTGGTCCG
ATCCGCACGCCGTCGAGCCGTGGAAATGGCGACGCGAGAGCAACAACCGGAGGGACGAAGGTTGAAGGTC
GCCCGCATCTACCTGCGCGCCAGTACGGACGAGCAGAATCTTGAACGCCAGGAGAGCCTTGTAGCGGCCA
CGCGGGCCGCCGGGTACTACGTCGCCGGCATCTACCGCGAGAAGGCGTCCGGCGCACGCGCCGACCGGCC
CGAGCTGCTGCGCATGATCGCGGACCTGCAACCTGGTGAAGTCGTCGTTGCGGAGAAGATCGACCGCATC
AGCCGCTTGCCGTTGGCCGAGGCCGAGCGCCTGGTTGCGTCGATCCGGGCCAAAGGGGCCAAGCTGGCCG
TGCCTGGCGTGGTGGACCTGTCGGAGCTGGCCGCCGAGGCGAACGGAGTGGCGAAAATCGTTCTGGAATC
CGTCCAGGACATGCTTTTGAAGCTCGCCTTGCAGATGGCCCGCGACGACTACGAGGATCGGCGCGAGCGT
CAACGTCAGGGTGTCCAGTTGGCGAAGGCCGCCGGCCGCTACACCGGCCGCAAACGTGACGCCGGCATGC
ACGACCGCATCATCACGCTTCGCTCCGGCGGATCGAGCATTGCCAAGACGGCCAAGCTGGTCGGATGCAG
CCCGAGCCAGGTCAAACGAGTGTGGGCGGCCTGGAACGCGCAGCAGCAAAAATAAAGCCGGGCAGTGCCC
GGCTTTTCTCACCTTTTCGCGTCCCGCAGGGCCGCTGCGAGCGCCCTACCTAGATCCTCGCTTTCCCCCT
CGGTGTAGTCCGGCCAGGGCACGAAGGGCGCGGATGCGAACCTGTTGAGCAGGTCAGATCTAGGGCGGCG
GATTTGTCCTACTCAGGAGAGCGTTCACCGACAAACAACAGATAAAACGAAAGGCCCAGTCTTTCGACTG
AGCCTTTCGTTTTATTTGATGCCTGCCGAATTCGGATCCGGAGTGAGACCGCAGCTGGCACGACAGGTTT
GCCGACTGGAAAGCGGGCAGTGAGCGCAACGCAATTAATGTGAGTTAGCTCACTCATTAGGCACCCCAGG
CTTTACACTTTATGCTTCCGGCTCGTATGTTGTGTGGAATTGTGAGCGGATAACAATTTCACACAGGAAA
CAGCTATGACCATGATTACGCCAAGCTTGCATGCCTGCAGGTCGACTCTAGAGGATCCCCGGGTACCGAG
CTCGAATTCACTGGCCGTCGTTTTACAACGTCGTGACTGGGAAAACCCTGGCGTTACCCAACTTAATCGC
CTTGCAGCACATCCCCCTTTCGCCAGCTGGCGTAATAGCGAAGAGGCCCGCACCGATCGCCCTTCCCAAC
AGTTGCGCAGCCTGAATGGCGAATGGCGCCTGATGCGGTATTTTCTCCTTACGCATCTGTGCGGTATTTC
ACACCGCATATGGTGCACTCTCAGTACAATCTGCTCTGATGCCGCATAGTTAAGCCAGCCCCGACACCCG
CCAACACCCGCTGACGCGCCCTGACGGGCTTGTCTGCTCCCGGCATCCGCTTACAGACAAGCTGTGACGG
TCTCACGCTCTTGGACTCCTGTTGATAGATCCAGTAATGACCTCAGAACTCCATCTGGATTTGTTCAGAA
CGCTCGGTTGCCGCCGGGCGTTTTTTATTGGTGAGAATCCAGGCAATCAATCGTCACCCTTTCTCGGTCC
TTCAACGTTCCTGACAACGAGCCTCCTTTTCGCCAATCCATCGACAATCACCGCGAGTCCCTGCTCGAAC
GCTGCGTCCGGACCGGCTTCGTCGAAGGCGTCTATCGCGGCCCGCAACAGCGGCGAGAGCGGAGCCTGTT
CAACGGTGCCGCCGCGCTCGCCGGCATCGCTGTCGCCGGCCTGCTCCTCAAGCACGGCCCCAACAGTGAA
GTAGCTGATTGTCATCAGCGCATTGACGGCGTCCCCGGCCGAAAAACCCGCCTCGCAGAGGAAGCGAAGC
TGCGCGTCGGCCGTTTCCATCTGCGGTGCGCCCGGTCGCGTGCCGGCATGGATGCGCGCGCCATCGCGGT
AGGCGAGCAGCGCCTGCCTGAAGCTGCGGGCATTCCCGATCAGAAATGAGCGCCAGTCGTCGTCGGCTCT
CGGCACCGAATGCGTATGATTCTCCGCCAGCATGGCTTCGGCCAGTGCGTCGAGCAGCGCCCGCTTGTTC
CTGAAGTGCCAGTAAAGCGCCGGCTGCTGAACCCCCAACCGTTCCGCCAGTTTGCGTGTCGTCAGACCGT
CTACGCCGACCTCGTTCAACAGGTCCAGGGCGGCACGGATCACTGTATTCGGCTGCAACTTTGTCATGCT
TGACACTTTATCACTGATAAACATAATATGTCCACCAACTTATCAGTGATAAAGAATCCGCGCGTTCAAT
CGGACCAGCGGAGGCTGGTCCGGAGGCCAGACGTGAAACCCAACATACCCCTGATCGTAATTCTGAGCAC
TGTCGCGCTCGACGCTGTCGGCATCGGCCTGATTATGCCGGTGCTGCCGGGCCTCCTGCGCGATCTGGTT
CACTCGAACGACGTCACCGCCCACTATGGCATTCTGCTGGCGCTGTATGCGTTGGTGCAATTTGCCTGCG
CACCTGTGCTGGGCGCGCTGTCGGATCGTTTCGGGCGGCGGCCAATCTTGCTCGTGTCGCTGGCCGGCGC
CACTGTCGACTACGCCATCATGGCGACAGCGCCTTTCCTTTGGGTTCTCTATATCGGGCGGATCGTGGCC
GGCATCACCGGGGCGACTGGGGCGGTAGCCGGCGCTTATATTGCCGATATCACTGATGGCGATGAGCGCG
CGCGGCACTTCGGCTTCATGAGCGCCTGTTTCGGGTTCGGGATGGTCGCGGGACCTGTGCTCGGTGGGCT
GATGGGCGGTTTCTCCCCCCACGCTCCGTTCTTCGCCGCGGCAGCCTTGAACGGCCTCAATTTCCTGACG
GGCTGTTTCCTTTTGCCGGAGTCGCACAAAGGCGAACGCCGGCCGTTACGCCGGGAGGCTCTCAACCCGC
TCGCTTCGTTCCGGTGGGCCCGGGGCATGACCGTCGTCGCCGCCCTGATGGCGGTGTTCTTCATCATGCA
ACTTGTCGGACAGGTGCCGGCCGCGCTTTGGGTCATTTTCGGCGAGGATCGCTTTCACTGGGACGCGACC
ACGATCGGCATTTCGCTTGCCGCATTTGGCATTCTGCATTCACTCGCCCAGGCAATGATCACCGGCCCTG
TAGCCGCCCGGCTCGGCGAAAGGCGGGCACTCATGCTCGGAATGATTGCCGACGGCACAGGCTACATCCT
GCTTGCCTTCGCGACACGGGGATGGATGGCGTTCCCGATCATGGTCCTGCTTGCTTCGGGTGGCATCGGA
ATGCCGGCGCTGCAAGCAATGTTGTCCAGGCAGGTGGATGAGGAACGTCAGGGGCAGCTGCAAGGCTCAC
TGGCGGCGCTCACCAGCCTGACCTCGATCGTCGGACCCCTCCTCTTCACGGCGATCTATGCGGCTTCTAT
AACAACGTGGAACGGGTGGGCATGGATTGCAGGCGCTGCCCTCTACTTGCTCTGCCTGCCGGCGCTGCGT
CGCGGGCTTTGGAGCGGCGCAGGGCAACGAGCCGATCGCTGA
